>Addgene plasmid #14648 | pcDNA3 CDK7 D155A HA (P#812) | addgene partial sequence | sequence record 21207 | CMV-F 5'-CGCAAATGGGCGGTAGGCGTG-3'
CGNGGGGCATTAGCAGAGCTCTCTGGCTACTAGAGAACCCACTGCTTACTGGCTTATCGAAATTAATACG
ACTCACTATAGGGAGACCCAAGCTTGGTACCGAGCTCGGATCCACTAGTAACGGCCGCCAGTGTGCTGGA
ATTCATGGCTCTGGACGTGAAGTCTCGGGCAAAGCGTTATGAGAAGCTGGACTTCCTTGGGGAGGGACAG
TTTGCCACCGTTTACAAGGCCAGAGATAAGAACACCAACCAAATTGTCGCCATTAAGAAAATCAAACTTG
GACATAGATCAGAAGCTAAAGATGGTATAAATAGAACCGCCTTAAGAGAGATAAAATTATTACAGGAGCT
AAGTCATCCAAATATAATTGGTCTCCTTGATGCTTTTGGACATAAATCTAATATTAGCCTTGTCTTTGAT
TTTATGGAAACTGATCTAGAGGTTATAATAAAGGATAATAGTCTTGTGCTGACACCATCACACATCAAAG
CCTACATGTTGATGACTCTTCAAGGATTAGAATATTTACATCAACATTGGATCCTACATAGGGATCTGAA
ACCAAACAACTTGTTGCTAGATGAAAATGGAGTTCTAAAGCTTGCAGCTTTTGGCCTGGCCAAATCTTTT
GGGAGCCCCAATAGAGCTTATACACATCAGGTTGTAACCAGGTGGTATCGGGCCCCCGAGTTACTATTTG
GAGCTAGGATGTATGGTGTATNTGTGTGGACATGTGGGCTGTNGGCTGTATATNANCAGAGTACTTCTAG
GGTTCCTTTTTGCGGGAATCNNCCTTGCCCCCTANANANTTTGAACTTGGCCCCCCNGGAGANNGTGNN
