[The description below was written by a language model from this plasmid's Addgene catalogue record.]
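Description:
pcDNA3 CDK7 D155A HA is a mammalian expression plasmid built on the Invitrogen pcDNA3 backbone (about 5.5 kb without insert). It is maintained in E. coli as a high-copy plasmid under ampicillin selection. It also carries a neomycin resistance marker, so transfected mammalian cells can be selected with G418 to make stable lines. The record does not list individual regulatory features. pcDNA3 as a standard vector drives inserts from the CMV immediate-early promoter, with a T7 promoter just upstream of the polylinker, which fits the T7 primer listed for 5′ sequencing.

The insert is human CDK7 (also known as CAK, MO15 or p39MO15), cloned between EcoRI and XhoI sites that both remain intact. It carries an HA epitope tag at its C terminus, which allows the protein to be detected or immunoprecipitated with anti-HA antibodies and distinguished from endogenous CDK7. The coding sequence contains a D155A substitution, which the record annotates as dominant negative. CDK7 is the catalytic subunit of the CDK-activating kinase and is a component of the general transcription factor TFIIH. An inactive version that can still be expressed at high level is therefore expected to interfere with the endogenous kinase's function.

The plasmid is suited to transient or stable overexpression of this mutant in mammalian cells, to test whether a process depends on CDK7 kinase activity. The associated publication concerns c-Myc recruitment of P-TEFb in transcription, proliferation and apoptosis. That suggests a role as a comparison or specificity control alongside other transcription-related kinases, although the record does not state the exact experimental role.
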