Addgene plasmid #14648: pcDNA3 CDK7 D155A HA (P#812)
Depositing lab: Matija Peterlin. Publication: c-Myc recruits P-TEFb for transcription, cellular proliferation and apoptosis. Kanazawa S, Soucek L, Evan G, Okamoto T, Peterlin BM. Oncogene. 2003 Aug 28. 22(36):5707-11. 10.1038/sj.onc.1206800 PubMed 12944920.
Backbone
  Vector backbone: pcDNA3
  Backbone manufacturer: Invitrogen
  Backbone size w/o insert (bp): 5500
  Vector type: Mammalian Expression
  Selectable markers: Neomycin (select with G418)
Growth in bacteria
  Bacterial resistance: Ampicillin, 100 μg/mL
  Growth temperature: 37°C
  Growth strain: DH5alpha
  Copy number: High Copy
Gene/Insert
  Gene/Insert name: Cdk7
  Species: H. sapiens (human)
  Mutation: D155A: dominant negative
  Entrez Gene: CDK7 (a.k.a. CAK, CAK1, CDKN7, HCAK, MO15, STK1, p39MO15)
  Tag / fusion protein: HA (C terminal on insert)
  Cloning method: Restriction Enzyme; 5′ cloning site EcoRI (not destroyed); 3′ cloning site XhoI (not destroyed)
  Sequencing primers: 5′ T7
Terms and licenses: Academic/Nonprofit Terms; Industry Terms: Not Available to Industry
How to cite: pcDNA3 CDK7 D155A HA (P#812) was a gift from Matija Peterlin (Addgene plasmid # 14648 ; http://n2t.net/addgene:14648 ; RRID:Addgene_14648)
